Addgene plasmid #87330: pSUPER-retro-puro-shNup93-XhoI
Purpose: To express shRNA against human Nup93
Depositing lab: Lei Lu. Depositing organization: Nanyang Technological University (NTU). Publication: The development of a single molecule fluorescence standard and its application in estimating the stoichiometry of the nuclear pore complex. Tie HC, Madugula V, Lu L. Biochem Biophys Res Commun. 2016 Sep 30;478(4):1694-9. doi: 10.1016/j.bbrc.2016.09.005. Epub 2016 Sep 6. PubMed 27613095.
Backbone
  Vector backbone: modified pSUPER.neo+GFP
  Backbone manufacturer: OligoEngine
  Backbone size w/o insert (bp): 6349
  Modifications to backbone: We removed the sequence between NheI and XmaI of pSUPER.neo+GFP and ligate a puromycin resistance gene flanked by NheI and XmaI into the vector. The product of this modified pSUPER.neo+GFP is used for our shRNAs cloning. All the annealed shRNA oligos were cloned between BglII and XhoI sites. BglII site is abolished after successful ligation.
  Vector type: Mammalian Expression, RNAi
  Selectable markers: Puromycin
Growth in bacteria
  Bacterial resistance: Ampicillin, 100 μg/mL
  Growth temperature: 37°C
  Growth strain: NEB Stable
  Copy number: Unknown
Gene/Insert
  Gene/Insert name: shRNA against human Nup93
  gRNA/shRNA sequence: ggaggtcctcatgaattaa
  Species: H. sapiens (human)
  Promoter: H1
  Cloning method: Restriction Enzyme; 5′ cloning site Bglll (destroyed during cloning); 3′ cloning site XhoI (not destroyed)
  Sequencing primers: 5′ GGAAGCCTTGGCTTTTG
Terms and licenses: Academic/Nonprofit Terms; Industry Terms: Not Available to Industry
How to cite: pSUPER-retro-puro-shNup93-XhoI was a gift from Lei Lu (Addgene plasmid # 87330 ; http://n2t.net/addgene:87330 ; RRID:Addgene_87330)
