[The description below was written by a language model from this plasmid's Addgene catalogue record and pLannotate feature annotations shown in this document.]
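Description:
pSUPER-retro-puro-shNup93-XhoI is a mammalian RNAi plasmid for knocking down human Nup93, a nuclear pore complex component. According to the record, it derives from OligoEngine's pSUPER.neo+GFP, in which the segment between NheI and XmaI was replaced with a puromycin resistance gene. The annealed shRNA oligonucleotides were then cloned between BglII and XhoI. The BglII site was destroyed by ligation, while XhoI was retained. The human H1 RNA promoter, an RNA polymerase III promoter well suited to producing short, defined transcripts, drives the hairpin. The cell processes this hairpin into an siRNA that targets the Nup93 mRNA. Immediately upstream and in the opposite orientation, a mouse PGK promoter drives puromycin N-acetyltransferase (PuroR), so transfected cells expressing the shRNA can be enriched or selected with puromycin.

The rest of the plasmid is a pBluescript-type scaffold. It carries a high-copy ColE1/pUC origin and an ampicillin resistance gene (AmpR) with its own promoter for propagation in E. coli, along with an f1 origin, T7 and T3 promoters, lac regulatory remnants and MCS fragments.

Two discrepancies in the record are worth noting. Despite "retro" in the name, the annotated sequence contains only a roughly 30 nt fragment of an MoMLV self-inactivating 3' LTR, with no intact LTRs or packaging signal annotated. It therefore appears to be a transfection plasmid rather than a packageable retroviral vector. The sequenced record is also 4,454 nt, shorter than the 6,349 bp listed for the backbone. The associated work concerned estimating nuclear pore complex stoichiometry, which is consistent with using this construct for Nup93 depletion.
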