Features (pLannotate 1.2.2; 17 found; start..end, strand, type, name):
     37..636     -  CDS            PuroR: puromycin N-acetyltransferase; pac from Streptomyces alboniger; confers resistance to puromycin
    656..1159    -  promoter       PGK promoter: mouse phosphoglycerate kinase 1 promoter
   1170..1384    +  promoter       H1 promoter: human H1 RNA promoter
   1445..1465    +  misc_feature   MCS (fragment): pBluescript multiple cloning site
   1477..1495    -  promoter       T3 promoter: promoter for bacteriophage T3 RNA polymerase
   1540..1556    -  protein_bind   lac operator: The lac repressor binds to the lac operator to inhibit transcription in E. coli. This inhibition can be relieved by adding lactose or isopropyl-β-D-thiogalactopyranoside (IPTG). lac repressor encoded by lacI
   1564..1594    -  promoter       lac promoter: promoter for the E. coli lac operon
   1609..1630    -  protein_bind   CAP binding site: CAP binding activates transcription in the presence of cAMP. E. coli catabolite activator protein
   1643..1735    -  CDS            lacI (fragment): lac repressor; lacI; The lac repressor binds to the lac operator to inhibit transcription in E. coli. This inhibition can be relieved by adding lactose or isopropyl-β-D-thiogalactopyranoside (IPTG).
   1918..2506    -  rep_origin     ori: high-copy-number ColE1/pMB1/pBR322/pUC origin of replication
   2677..3537    -  CDS            AmpR: β-lactamase; bla; confers resistance to ampicillin, carbenicillin, and related antibiotics
   3538..3642    -  promoter       AmpR promoter: bla
   3695..4123    -  rep_origin     f1 ori (sequence partly withheld): f1 bacteriophage origin of replication; arrow indicates direction of (+) strand synthesis
   4128..4285    -  CDS            lacZα (fragment): LacZα fragment of β-galactosidase; lacZ fragment
   4288..4306    +  promoter       T7 promoter: promoter for bacteriophage T7 RNA polymerase
   4315..4362    +  misc_feature   MCS (fragment): pBluescript multiple cloning site
   4363..4392    -  LTR            3' LTR (ΔU3) (fragment): self-inactivating 3' long terminal repeat (LTR) from Moloney murine leukemia virus
>Addgene plasmid #87330 | pSUPER-retro-puro-shNup93-XhoI | addgene full sequence | sequence record 177288 | Addgene NGS Result
CCTTTCGGTCGGGCGCTGCGGGTCGTGGGGCGGGCGTCAGGCACCGGGCTTGCGGGTCATGCACCAGGTG
CGCGGTCCTTCGGGCACCTCGACGTCGGCGGTGACGGTGAAGCCGAGCCGCTCGTAGAAGGGGAGGTTGC
GGGGCGCGGAGGTCTCCAGGAAGGCGGGCACCCCGGCGCGCTCGGCCGCCTCCACTCCGGGGAGCACGAC
GGCGCTGCCCAGACCCTTGCCCTGGTGGTCGGGCGAGACGCCGACGGTGGCCAGGAACCACGCGGGCTCC
TTGGGCCGGTGCGGCGCCAGGAGGCCTTCCATCTGTTGCTGCGCGGCCAGCCGGGAACCGCTCAACTCGG
CCATGCGCGGGCCGATCTCGGCGAACACCGCCCCCGCTTCGACGCTCTCCGGCGTGGTCCAGACCGCCAC
CGCGGCGCCGTCGTCCGCGACCCACACCTTGCCGATGTCGAGCCCGACGCGCGTGAGGAAGAGTTCTTGC
AGCTCGGTGACCCGCTCGATGTGGCGGTCCGGATCGACGGTGTGGCGCGTGGCGGGGTAGTCGGCGAACG
CGGCGGCGAGGGTGCGTACGGCCCTGGGGACGTCGTCGCGGGTGGCGAGGCGCACCGTGGGCTTGTACTC
GGTCATGCTAGCTTGGGCTGCAGGTCGAAAGGCCCGGAGATGAGGAAGAGGAGAACAGCGCGGCAGACGT
GCGCTTTTGAAGCGTGCAGAATGCCGGGCCTCCGGAGGACCTTCGGGCGCCCGCCCCGCCCCTGAGCCCG
CCCCTGAGCCCGCCCCCGGACCCACCCCTTCCCAGCCTCTGAGCCCAGAAAGCGAAGGAGCAAAGCTGCT
ATTGGCCGCTGCCCCAAAGGCCTACCCGCTTCCATTGCTCAGCGGTGCTGTCCATCTGCACGAGACTAGT
GAGACGTGCTACTTCCATTTGTCACGTCCTGCACGACGCGAGCTGCGGGGCGGGGGGGAACTTCCTGACT
AGGGGAGGAGTAGAAGGTGGCGCGAAGGGGCCACCAAAGAACGGAGCCGGTTGGCGCCTACCGGCCGGTG
GATGTGGAATGTGTGCGAGGCCAGAGGCCACTTGTGTAGCGCCAAGTGCCCAGCGGGGCTGCTAAAGCGC
ATGCTCCAGACTGCCTTGGGAAAAGCGCCTCCCCTACCCGGTAGAATTCGAACGCTGACGTCATCAACCC
GCTCCAAGGAATCGCGGGCCCAGTGTCACTAGGCGGGAACACCCAGCGCGCGTGCGCCCTGGCAGGAAGA
TGGCTGTGAGGGACAGGGGAGTGGCGCCCTGCAATATTTGCATGTCGCTATGTGTTCTGGGAAATCACCA
TAAACGTGAAATGTCTTTGGATTTGGGAATCTTATAAGTTCTGTATGAGACCACAGATCCCCGGAGGTCC
TCATGAATTAATTCAAGAGATTAATTCATGAGGACCTCCTTTTTCTCGAGGGGGGGCCCGGTACCAGCTT
TTGTTCCCTTTAGTGAGGGTTAATTTCGAGCTTGGCGTAATCATGGTCATAGCTGTTTCCTGTGTGAAAT
TGTTATCCGCTCACAATTCCACACAACATACGAGCCGGAAGCATAAAGTGTAAAGCCTGGGGTGCCTAAT
GAGTGAGCTAACTCACATTAATTGCGTTGCGCTCACTGCCCGCTTTCCAGTCGGGAAACCTGTCGTGCCA
GCTGCATTAATGAATCGGCCAACGCGCGGGGAGAGGCGGTTTGCGTATTGGGCGCTCTTCCGCTTCCTCG
CTCACTGACTCGCTGCGCTCGGTCGTTCGGCTGCGGCGAGCGGTATCAGCTCACTCAAAGGCGGTAATAC
GGTTATCCACAGAATCAGGGGATAACGCAGGAAAGAACATGTGAGCAAAAGGCCAGCAAAAGGCCAGGAA
CCGTAAAAAGGCCGCGTTGCTGGCGTTTTTCCATAGGCTCCGCCCCCCTGACGAGCATCACAAAAATCGA
CGCTCAAGTCAGAGGTGGCGAAACCCGACAGGACTATAAAGATACCAGGCGTTTCCCCCTGGAAGCTCCC
TCGTGCGCTCTCCTGTTCCGACCCTGCCGCTTACCGGATACCTGTCCGCCTTTCTCCCTTCGGGAAGCGT
GGCGCTTTCTCATAGCTCACGCTGTAGGTATCTCAGTTCGGTGTAGGTCGTTCGCTCCAAGCTGGGCTGT
GTGCACGAACCCCCCGTTCAGCCCGACCGCTGCGCCTTATCCGGTAACTATCGTCTTGAGTCCAACCCGG
TAAGACACGACTTATCGCCACTGGCAGCAGCCACTGGTAACAGGATTAGCAGAGCGAGGTATGTAGGCGG
TGCTACAGAGTTCTTGAAGTGGTGGCCTAACTACGGCTACACTAGAAGAACAGTATTTGGTATCTGCGCT
CTGCTGAAGCCAGTTACCTTCGGAAAAAGAGTTGGTAGCTCTTGATCCGGCAAACAAACCACCGCTGGTA
GCGGTGGTTTTTTTGTTTGCAAGCAGCAGATTACGCGCAGAAAAAAAGGATCTCAAGAAGATCCTTTGAT
CTTTTCTACGGGGTCTGACGCTCAGTGGAACGAAAACTCACGTTAAGGGATTTTGGTCATGAGATTATCA
AAAAGGATCTTCACCTAGATCCTTTTAAATTAAAAATGAAGTTTTAAATCAATCTAAAGTATATATGAGT
AAACTTGGTCTGACAGTTACCAATGCTTAATCAGTGAGGCACCTATCTCAGCGATCTGTCTATTTCGTTC
ATCCATAGTTGCCTGACTCCCCGTCGTGTAGATAACTACGATACGGGAGGGCTTACCATCTGGCCCCAGT
GCTGCAATGATACCGCGAGACCCACGCTCACCGGCTCCAGATTTATCAGCAATAAACCAGCCAGCCGGAA
GGGCCGAGCGCAGAAGTGGTCCTGCAACTTTATCCGCCTCCATCCAGTCTATTAATTGTTGCCGGGAAGC
TAGAGTAAGTAGTTCGCCAGTTAATAGTTTGCGCAACGTTGTTGCCATTGCTACAGGCATCGTGGTGTCA
CGCTCGTCGTTTGGTATGGCTTCATTCAGCTCCGGTTCCCAACGATCAAGGCGAGTTACATGATCCCCCA
TGTTGTGCAAAAAAGCGGTTAGCTCCTTCGGTCCTCCGATCGTTGTCAGAAGTAAGTTGGCCGCAGTGTT
ATCACTCATGGTTATGGCAGCACTGCATAATTCTCTTACTGTCATGCCATCCGTAAGATGCTTTTCTGTG
ACTGGTGAGTACTCAACCAAGTCATTCTGAGAATAGTGTATGCGGCGACCGAGTTGCTCTTGCCCGGCGT
CAATACGGGATAATACCGCGCCACATAGCAGAACTTTAAAAGTGCTCATCATTGGAAAACGTTCTTCGGG
GCGAAAACTCTCAAGGATCTTACCGCTGTTGAGATCCAGTTCGATGTAACCCACTCGTGCACCCAACTGA
TCTTCAGCATCTTTTACTTTCACCAGCGTTTCTGGGTGAGCAAAAACAGGAAGGCAAAATGCCGCAAAAA
AGGGAATAAGGGCGACACGGAAATGTTGAATACTCATACTCTTCCTTTTTCAATATTATTGAAGCATTTA
TCAGGGTTATTGTCTCATGAGCGGATACATATTTGAATGTATTTAGAAAAATAAACAAATAGGGGTTCCG
CGCACATTTCCCCGAAAAGTGCCACCTAAATTGTAAGCGTTAATATTTTGTTAAAATTCGCGTTAAATTT
TTGTTAAATCAGCTCATTTTTTAACCAATAGGCCGAAATCGGCAAAATCCCTTATAAATCAAAAGAATAG
ACCGAGATAGGGT
[37 nt withheld, positions 3794-3830]
AAAGAACGTGGACTCCAACGTCAAAGG
[49 nt withheld, positions 3858-3906]
T
[91 nt withheld, positions 3908-3998]
G
[124 nt withheld, positions 4000-4123]
CCCATTCGCCATTCAGGCTGCGCAACTGTTGGGAAGGGCGATCGGTGCGGGCCTCTTCGCTATTACGCCA
GCTGGCGAAAGGGGGATGTGCTGCAAGGCGATTAAGTTGGGTAACGCCAGGGTTTTCCCAGTCACGACGT
TGTAAAACGACGGCCAGTGAATTGTAATACGACTCACTATAGGGCGAATTGGAGCTCCACCGCGGTGGCG
GCCGCTCTAGAACTAGTGGATCCCCCGGGTTGCCAAACCTACAGGTGGGGTCTTTCATTCCCCCCTTTTT
CTGGAGACTAAATAAAATCTTTTATTTTATCGATGCATGGGGTCGTGCGCT
