>Addgene plasmid #87330 | pSUPER-retro-puro-shNup93-XhoI | addgene partial sequence | sequence record 180103 | MSCV-rev 5'-CAGCGGGGCTGCTAAAGCGCATGC-3'
GCGCCTCCCCTACCCGGTAGAATTCGAACGCTGACGTCATCAACCCGCTCCAAGGAATCGCGGGCCCAGT
GTCACTAGGCGGGAACACCCAGCGCGCGTGCGCCCTGGCAGGAAGATGGCTGTGAGGGACAGGGGAGTGG
CGCCCTGCAATATTTGCATGTCGCTATGTGTTCTGGGAAATCACCATAAACGTGAAATGTCTTTGGATTT
GGGAATCTTATAAGTTCTGTATGAGACCACAGATCCCCGGAGGTCCTCATGAATTAATTCA
